>Addgene plasmid #105442 | tol2-lyzC-miR-182-dendra2 | addgene full sequence | sequence record 204461 | Addgene NGS Result
AGCCAACTGCTGTTACTCTCGCCCAGAAATCTGCGCCAACATGGACACACCCAGTGGAGCAAGCCATCTG
ATTTTCATGGTCAGATTGTAAAGAAGCAATTACTCTTGGACAGTTTAAGCAGAAAAGCCACCAAGTCAAG
TCACTGGTCATATGATGAACTCGAAGATCTAATAAAAGTTAATTTAAGCGTTCATTACAATAAATTCAAG
TGAATCTGTTTTAAGCTAGCCTTTAACGTTTTTAAATTCCTTCAAACAAATTAGTTCCTCTTTGCAGTTC
CTCATTTCTCGGTGAGCTGGTGCTTTAATCCCTTTACTTTTTCTTCCTCTAGGGAGTGATGGTTGGCATG
GGACGAATTAATTCCTGCAGCCCGGGGGTACCGGTCGCCACCATGAACACCCCGGGAATTAACCTGATCA
AGGAGGACATGCGCGTGAAGGTGCACATGGAGGGCAACGTGAACGGCCACGCCTTCGTGATCGAGGGCGA
GGGCAAGGGCAAGCCCTACGAGGGCACCCAGACCGCCAACCTGACCGTGAAGGAGGGCGCCCCCCTGCCC
TTCAGCTACGACATCCTGACCACCGCCGTGCACTACGGCAACCGGGTGTTCACCAAGTACCCCGAGGACA
TCCCCGACTACTTCAAGCAGAGCTTCCCCGAGGGCTACAGCTGGGAGCGCACCATGACCTTCGAGGACAA
GGGCATCTGCACCATCCGCAGCGACATCAGCCTGGAGGGCGACTGCTTCTTCCAGAACGTGCGCTTCAAG
GGCACCAACTTCCCCCCCAACGGCCCCGTGATGCAGAAGAAAACCCTGAAGTGGGAGCCCAGCACCGAGA
AGCTGCACGTGCGCGACGGCCTGCTGGTGGGCAACATCAACATGGCCCTGCTGCTGGAGGGCGGCGGCCA
CTACCTGTGCGACTTCAAGACCACCTACAAGGCCAAGAAGGTGGTGCAGCTGCCCGACGCCCACTTCGTG
GACCACCGCATCGAGATCCTGGGCAACGACAGCGACTACAACAAGGTGAAGCTGTACGAGCACGCCGTGG
CCCGCTACAGCCCCCTGCCCAGCCAGGTGTGGTAATCTAGATCATAATCAGCCATACCACATTTGTAGAG
GTTTTACTTGCTTTAAAAAACCTCCCACACCTCCCCCTGAACCTGAAACATAAAATGAATGCAATTGTTG
TTGTTAACTTGTTTATTGCAGCTTATAATGGTTACAAATAAAGCAATAGCATCACAAATTTCACAAATAA
AGCATTTTTTTCACTGCATTCTAGTTGTGGTTTGTCCAAACTCATCAATGTATCTTAAGGCGTAAATTGT
AAGCGTTAATATTTTGTTAAAATTCGCGTTAAATTTTTGTTAAATCAGCTCATTTTTTAACCAATAGGCC
GAAATCGGCGGATCCTGCGGCCGCAAGGGAAAATAGAATGAAGTGATCTCCAAAAAATAAGTACTTTTTG
ACTGTAAATAAAATTGTAAGGAGTAAAAAGTACTTTTTTTTCTAAAAAAATGTAATTAAGTAAAAGTAAA
AGTATTGATTTTTAATTGTACTCAAGTAAAGTAAAAATCCCCAAAAATAATACTTAAGTACAGTAATCAA
GTAAAATTACTCAAGTACTTTACACCTCTGGTTCTTGACCCCCTACCTTCAGCAAGCCCAGCAGATCCAC
TAGATCTTTTGTTCCCTTTAGTGAGGGTTAATTGCGCGCTTGGCGTAATCATGGTCATAGCTGTTTCCTG
TGTGAAATTGTTATCCGCTCACAATTCCACACAACATACGAGCCGGAAGCATAAAGTGTAAAGCCTGGGG
TGCCTAATGAGTGAGCTAACTCACATTAATTGCGTTGCGCTCACTGCCCGCTTTCCAGTCGGGAAACCTG
TCGTGCCAGCTGCATTAATGAATCGGCCAACGCGCGGGGAGAGGCGGTTTGCGTATTGGGCGCTCTTCCG
CTTCCTCGCTCACTGACTCGCTGCGCTCGGTCGTTCGGCTGCGGCGAGCGGTATCAGCTCACTCAAAGGC
GGTAATACGGTTATCCACAGAATCAGGGGATAACGCAGGAAAGAACATGTGAGCAAAAGGCCAGCAAAAG
GCCAGGAACCGTAAAAAGGCCGCGTTGCTGGCGTTTTTCCATAGGCTCCGCCCCCCTGACGAGCATCACA
AAAATCGACGCTCAAGTCAGAGGTGGCGAAACCCGACAGGACTATAAAGATACCAGGCGTTTCCCCCTGG
AAGCTCCCTCGTGCGCTCTCCTGTTCCGACCCTGCCGCTTACCGGATACCTGTCCGCCTTTCTCCCTTCG
GGAAGCGTGGCGCTTTCTCATAGCTCACGCTGTAGGTATCTCAGTTCGGTGTAGGTCGTTCGCTCCAAGC
TGGGCTGTGTGCACGAACCCCCCGTTCAGCCCGACCGCTGCGCCTTATCCGGTAACTATCGTCTTGAGTC
CAACCCGGTAAGACACGACTTATCGCCACTGGCAGCAGCCACTGGTAACAGGATTAGCAGAGCGAGGTAT
GTAGGCGGTGCTACAGAGTTCTTGAAGTGGTGGCCTAACTACGGCTACACTAGAAGAACAGTATTTGGTA
TCTGCGCTCTGCTGAAGCCAGTTACCTTCGGAAAAAGAGTTGGTAGCTCTTGATCCGGCAAACAAACCAC
CGCTGGTAGCGGTGGTTTTTTTGTTTGCAAGCAGCAGATTACGCGCAGAAAAAAAGGATCTCAAGAAGAT
CCTTTGATCTTTTCTACGGGGTCTGACGCTCAGTGGAACGAAAACTCACGTTAAGGGATTTTGGTCATGA
GATTATCAAAAAGGATCTTCACCTAGATCCTTTTAAATTAAAAATGAAGTTTTAAATCAATCTAAAGTAT
ATATGAGTAAACTTGGTCTGACAGTTACCAATGCTTAATCAGTGAGGCACCTATCTCAGCGATCTGTCTA
TTTCGTTCATCCATAGTTGCCTGACTCCCCGTCGTGTAGATAACTACGATACGGGAGGGCTTACCATCTG
GCCCCAGTGCTGCAATGATACCGCGAGACCCACGCTCACCGGCTCCAGATTTATCAGCAATAAACCAGCC
AGCCGGAAGGGCCGAGCGCAGAAGTGGTCCTGCAACTTTATCCGCCTCCATCCAGTCTATTAATTGTTGC
CGGGAAGCTAGAGTAAGTAGTTCGCCAGTTAATAGTTTGCGCAACGTTGTTGCCATTGCTACAGGCATCG
TGGTGTCACGCTCGTCGTTTGGTATGGCTTCATTCAGCTCCGGTTCCCAACGATCAAGGCGAGTTACATG
ATCCCCCATGTTGTGCAAAAAAGCGGTTAGCTCCTTCGGTCCTCCGATCGTTGTCAGAAGTAAGTTGGCC
GCAGTGTTATCACTCATGGTTATGGCAGCACTGCATAATTCTCTTACTGTCATGCCATCCGTAAGATGCT
TTTCTGTGACTGGTGAGTACTCAACCAAGTCATTCTGAGAATAGTGTATGCGGCGACCGAGTTGCTCTTG
CCCGGCGTCAATACGGGATAATACCGCGCCACATAGCAGAACTTTAAAAGTGCTCATCATTGGAAAACGT
TCTTCGGGGCGAAAACTCTCAAGGATCTTACCGCTGTTGAGATCCAGTTCGATGTAACCCACTCGTGCAC
CCAACTGATCTTCAGCATCTTTTACTTTCACCAGCGTTTCTGGGTGAGCAAAAACAGGAAGGCAAAATGC
CGCAAAAAAGGGAATAAGGGCGACACGGAAATGTTGAATACTCATACTCTTCCTTTTTCAATATTATTGA
AGCATTTATCAGGGTTATTGTCTCATGAGCGGATACATATTTGAATGTATTTAGAAAAATAAACAAATAG
GGGTTCCGCGCACATTTCCCCGAAAAGTGCCACCTAAATTGTAAGCGTTAATATTTTGTTAAAATTCGCG
TTAAATTTTTGTTAAATCAGCTCATTTTTTAACCAATAGGCCGAAATCGGCAAAATCCCTTATAAATCAA
AAGAATAGACCGAGATAGGGT
[37 nt withheld, positions 4012-4048]
AAAGAACGTGGACTCCAACGTCAAAGG
[49 nt withheld, positions 4076-4124]
T
[91 nt withheld, positions 4126-4216]
CACAATGACGGCTACTACATGGTGCCATTCCTTCCTCTTTATAGGAATGGAGACTACCTCCTGTCCAACA
ATGCTCTTGGATACGAGTACGCCTACCTGTTGGACCCAGGTCATTGCACAACACCAGAAATGCCCTCTGA
TCTGCAAAAGACGTGAATATCTGTTCAGACACCCATATCCACTCTGTTCCACACAGGTCAGAGGTTTGTC
CAGGAGTTCTTGACAGAGGTGTAAAAAGTACTCAAAAATTTTACTCAAGTGAAAGTACAAGTACTTAGGG
AAAATTTTACTCAATTAAAAGTAAAAGTATCTGGCTAGAATCTTACTTGAGTAAAAGTAAAAAAGTACTC
CATTAAAATTGTACTTGAGTATTAAGGAAGTAAAAGGCTAGCAAGATCTGCTCGAGATACATTTGATTAG
AAGAGTTTGACTTGGGTTGATTATAGCAAATAGTGGAACACAAACAGATTTTGAAATATTCTTGCAAATT
TATTTATTAAATCCATTCAAATATTGTCATTTTTTGTACTGTGTAATTTATATTGATTTGCTCATACAAT
ATTTACATTTCGCTTAAACAATACACTATTATTTATATTTAAAAATAGCTATATATAAATCAAATGTATA
GCTCTTTTTTACACAATTAATCAAAGCTAAAATATTTGTCACACAAATACAGTAAGCCACTTCACAATGA
TATCTTCAAAATCTGTGCTTGACTGAATCATTTCATTTATTGTTTTGTAATTCACATTATACCTTACGTT
CTCCAGGCACAGTTTGAATTGTTGATAAATGAAGATAATACATCTGATTTAATTAGTCTCCTTTGTTTAT
AATAACTTTAATCTAATTTGATAGTAATAATTCCAGCAATACATCCATTACAATAAAAATCGCTTTTTTA
TTTTGCACATTAGTTTGCCGGTATTTGTTTAAAGTTTCACCATACTTTTAAATCATGTGCTATTTGAAAA
GGGCTGTTATGACTGGAATTAAATGTTTTTTTTTATATCAGTGTTTTAGATTGAAGTACAATATTTATAG
GTAAAATTCACCAGCATATGCTTAAAGATAGCCATGCTCCAGGTCCTTGTGTCCTTCTAAGGTCTGTTTG
TGGTTTAAGCTGTTTGTTGACACACGCTTGTCATCTCCATTTTTCTGTGAAGTTATTGTCAGTTTATTGC
ACACTGGGTTGCATTAAGCTGCAGTTTTTTCACAACAGTTTTCCACATTGTAACAGTCAGTCTCCAAATT
ATTCCATCAGTCCTCAAATTTAGTCATTTGAGGCCATGAAAACACTTAAAACTACATGAAGGTAGTTTGG
CATTAGGTTTTAGACTTGTTCTTGTTTGGCATATTGCAACCTGTGTAAAAATGATTTGATTTTTATTTTT
TTTTTTTTTTTTTCAGAAAGAAACGGTCCAAAAAGAGTTATGTGAACATTTATCCATGTGTTTAATGTTT
TTTAAATTAAAAAAAAACATTTTTATTAAACCACTTGTGACTAAACCTTTTTTAGTTATTCTATTTTGTG
ACGAGTCTGAATGGCCAAAGTACTCTTGAATCCAAAATCTTTATAGTAAAATGTTTAATCTTACTTGCAG
TGTTGGGTATAATTTGTAACAAAGTTGAATTCCATATCTGCTGAGTGAAAAAGTAAAGTAAGAGATTGCT
GTAAATATTTAGGTTATTTATTTATTAATACAATATAGAAAGTAACAAAACACAATGTAAAAAATCAATA
AAGAAAGTAAATATTAAAAGTAATGATAAACTAATGATGTAAACAATATTAGCAACAAAGTTTGTACAAT
TCAGGGAGGGTAAAGAATTTCACCTAATAGTCAAACTCTGTATTAAATAATATAAAATCTTTGTTCTTAG
TCTGAAGAGGAGACTGTGAGAGAAAGCTTACTGGTTGTTAAATTAGAAAATTTGTAACTTGCAGATTAAA
ATGATTTAAATAATTTTATAAAGGCCATGTTTGAAACAAATGTAAAAACATAATAAATGTTAAGAATTTC
AGATATTGAGATTTTACAATTTAAAAAAAGCAATAAAGTAATAGCAGAGACCTACACTCTTAAAGTAAAT
TACCCAACTCTGCTTACTAGTAACTTTTGGAATAGTTACTAGTATCCATTGAACAAATACTAGAATCTAA
TTAAATTGTGTGAGTGTCCAATGAAAAGATTCTTGTATTTAAAACAGTACCAGTATCTATATATGTACAA
AATTTAGTGCTAGCAAAATGCAAATAAATACTACTGCATATAATGGATTGCATTGTAAATCGACTCGCCA
TAATACATTTATTTCCTATTTTTACTTTTAACAAAAAATAAGTTCACTGAGTATTTCATGTCATTAAATC
GCATTAAACCTCTTGCATGCTTTATGTACACTAGTGCAGTTCGCTAAATGACCACCGGTGTCACTAATAA
CACGATCGTTTCTGAATTCTGCATTAAACGCCATTTATACGTTGCTCTTATTAGTAAACAATTTCTCCAT
CATGAGCTCGACCAGTATTGCATATTTCATCCTCTTAAATCCAGAGTTGTTTCTTTTAATCACTTTCTCT
TCATGATAAAAGCAGTTTTTGGTTTTCAGAAGTTTACAACAAACCCAGTCAGTTATTGCCTCAGCAAACA
CTGGAGCAACTGCACACTTGTGAAAAGCTTCTTGCGAAACACAAACCTTTCTCTGGACTTATAAATAAAG
GCATTCAGCAGCTCCACCATACACCTCCACTGGTCTTGATAAAGCAGATATCAGCAGTGATACAGGTACC
GCCACCATGGATGAGGAAATCGCTGCCCTGGTCGTTGACAACGGCTCCGGTATGTGCAAAGCCGGTTTTG
CTGGAGATGATGCCCCTCGTGCTGTTTTCCCCTCCATTGTTGGACGACCCAGACATCAGGTACATTTAAT
AAACCATCCTAATAACATGTTAATCATATTGAACCACATTAAACTCTCATTTGTGCATTTTACATCTTTT
AAAACCGATTTATATTCGTTTTTAGATAATGAAGTTTATTAAAGTGTTAATTCACAGCTTTATTGCTTGT
TTTGAGAATCTGCTTGCATAAGTGATTTTTAAACTTGATCTGATTTTCGTTTGTTTCGAAGTTCTTCAGC
TTTGAAAGTCAGATCTTCAATTCACAGCCATGCCATAGTTTTAGGATACAGTATAAGTAGACGAATTGGG
ATGCATCGTAGATTTTATGCTGTGTTTGTTATGGTTTTTCAGTGGTAGAGATTTTCAGAGTATTATTAGG
GTTATAGTCAGTGTCAGGTTTATTTATCGTCAGCGTGATGGGCAAAAAACAGCTGGCAGTACGGGCTCGA
TGTCTCAATGAATGGCCCATTTCTTCCACTACTATTTCAAGGACAAAAGGTTCTCTGATGGTATTTGGCA
ATGGTAGAACTCACACTGGTGAGGTAGTCAGATCCGGTGGTTCTAGACTTGCCAACTACTACCTGAGAAC
AACTCCACTGTAAGGCATGGATATAAACAAATATAGACAAAGAACTCAGAGCATCATTTCGAATATCAAG
GTTGTTTCAATGATGTCACAAGCTCCGCCCCCTGAGCGAGTGACTGTGAGTAGTGCAGGTTGGG
Features (pLannotate 1.2.2; 17 found; start..end, strand, type, name):
    360..378     -  misc_feature   MCS (fragment): pBluescript multiple cloning site
    393..1082    +  CDS            Dendra2: Dendra2 is a photoconvertible green fluorescent protein published in 2006, derived from Dendronephthya sp.. It has high acid sensitivity.
   1090..1173    +  CDS            large T antigen (fragment): large T antigen from SV40 (simian virus 40)
   1196..1317    +  polyA_signal   SV40 poly(A) signal: SV40 polyadenylation signal
   1324..1409    -  rep_origin     M13 ori (fragment): M13 bacteriophage origin of replication; arrow indicates direction of (+) strand synthesis
   1695..1713    -  promoter       T3 promoter: promoter for bacteriophage T3 RNA polymerase
   1758..1774    -  protein_bind   lac operator: The lac repressor binds to the lac operator to inhibit transcription in E. coli. This inhibition can be relieved by adding lactose or isopropyl-β-D-thiogalactopyranoside (IPTG). lac repressor encoded by lacI
   1782..1812    -  promoter       lac promoter: promoter for the E. coli lac operon
   1827..1848    -  protein_bind   CAP binding site: CAP binding activates transcription in the presence of cAMP. E. coli catabolite activator protein
   1861..1953    -  CDS            lacI (fragment): lac repressor; lacI; The lac repressor binds to the lac operator to inhibit transcription in E. coli. This inhibition can be relieved by adding lactose or isopropyl-β-D-thiogalactopyranoside (IPTG).
   2136..2724    -  rep_origin     ori: high-copy-number ColE1/pMB1/pBR322/pUC origin of replication
   2895..3755    -  CDS            AmpR: β-lactamase; bla; confers resistance to ampicillin, carbenicillin, and related antibiotics
   3756..3860    -  promoter       AmpR promoter: bla
   3886..4216    -  rep_origin     f1 ori (fragment) (sequence partly withheld): f1 bacteriophage origin of replication; arrow indicates direction of (+) strand synthesis
   4214..4441    +  CDS            tyr (fragment) (sequence partly withheld): TYRO_ORYLA - Also known as tyro. Experimental evidence at transcript level: Swiss-Prot protein existence level 2. This is a copper-containing oxidase that functions in the formation of pigments such as melanins and other polyphenolic compounds. From Oryzias latipes (Japanese rice fish) (Japanese killifish).
   7023..7145    +  CDS            actba (fragment): ACTB1_DANRE - Also known as bact, bactin1, bactzf. Experimental evidence at protein level: Swiss-Prot protein existence level 1. Actin is a highly conserved protein that polymerizes to produce filaments that form cross-linked networks in the cytoplasm of cells. Actin exists in both monomeric (G-actin) and polymeric (F-actin) forms, both forms playing key functions, such as cell motility and contraction. In addition to their role in the cytoplasmic cytoskeleton, G- and F-actin also localize in the nucleus, and regulate gene transcription and motility and repair of damaged DNA. From Danio rerio
   7629..7713    +  ncRNA          mir-182: Accession: RF00702 - microRNA mir-182
