[The description below was written by a language model from this plasmid's Addgene catalogue record and pLannotate feature annotations shown in this document.]
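Description:
tol2-lyzC-miR-182-dendra2 is a Tol2 transposon-based zebrafish transgenesis plasmid of 7,850 nt, designed to overexpress the zebrafish microRNA miR-182 together with the photoconvertible green fluorescent protein Dendra2. It is maintained in E. coli through a high-copy ColE1/pUC-type origin and selected with ampicillin via the AmpR (β-lactamase) cassette. Remnants of a pBluescript-type backbone are also annotated: f1 and M13 origin fragments, lac promoter/operator elements, a T3 promoter and a piece of the multiple cloning site.

On the circular map, the annotated payload reads on the forward strand as a short zebrafish β-actin (actba) fragment, then the mir-182 hairpin, then the Dendra2 coding sequence, followed by an SV40 large T antigen fragment and the SV40 polyadenylation signal. This order suggests that the microRNA lies upstream of the reporter in the same transcript, possibly within actin-derived sequence, so that Dendra2 fluorescence marks cells expressing the miRNA, but the record does not spell out this architecture. The name indicates that expression is driven by the lyzC (lysozyme C) promoter, commonly used for neutrophil-directed expression in zebrafish. The feature table does not annotate this promoter, and a long unannotated stretch upstream of the actin fragment is the probable location. The Tol2 arms are likewise not annotated directly. The medaka tyrosinase fragment probably reflects flanking sequence from the locus where Tol2 was first identified.

The construct would typically be used with Tol2 transposase to integrate the cassette into the zebrafish genome. The associated publication describes a phenotypic microRNA screen on neutrophil migration.
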