Addgene plasmid #105442: tol2-lyzC-miR-182-dendra2
Purpose: overexpression of microRNA and Dendra2 in Zebrafish
Depositing lab: Qing Deng. Depositing organization: Purdue University. Publication: Phenotypical microRNA screen reveals a noncanonical role of CDK2 in regulating neutrophil migration. Hsu AY, Wang D, Liu S, Lu J, Syahirah R, Bennin DA, Huttenlocher A, Umulis DM, Wan J, Deng Q. Proc Natl Acad Sci U S A. 2019 Aug 26. pii: 1905221116. doi: 10.1073/pnas.1905221116. PubMed 31451657.
Backbone
  Vector backbone: Tol2
  Vector type: Zebrafish
Growth in bacteria
  Bacterial resistance: Ampicillin, 100 μg/mL
  Growth temperature: 37°C
  Growth strain: NEB Stable
  Copy number: High Copy
Gene/Insert
  Gene/Insert name: miR-182 Dendra2
  Species: D. rerio (zebrafish)
  Entrez Gene: mir182 (a.k.a. dre-mir-182)
  Tag / fusion protein: N/A
  Cloning method: Ligation Independent Cloning
  Sequencing primers: 5′ Unknown
Terms and licenses: Academic/Nonprofit Terms; Industry Terms: Not Available to Industry
How to cite: tol2-lyzC-miR-182-dendra2 was a gift from Qing Deng (Addgene plasmid # 105442 ; http://n2t.net/addgene:105442 ; RRID:Addgene_105442)
